>Addgene plasmid #126896 | pENTRY4_ Rac4 | addgene full sequence | sequence record 250171 | Addgene NGS Result
CTTTCCTGCGTTATCCCCTGATTCTGTGGATAACCGTATTACCGCTAGCATGGATCTCGGGGACGTCTAA
CTACTAAGCGAGAGTAGGGAACTGCCAGGCATCAAATAAAACGAAAGGCTCAGTCGGAGGACTGGGCCTT
TCGTTTTATCTGTTGTTTGTCGGTGAACGCTCTCCTGAGTAGGACAAATCCGCCGGGAGCGGATTTGAAC
GTTGTGAAGCAACGGCCCGGAGGGTGGCGGGCAGGACGCCCGCCATAAACTGCCAGGCATCAAACTAAGC
AGAAGGCCATCCTGACGGATGGCCTTTTTGCGTTTCTACAAACTCTTCCTGTTAGTTAGTTACTTAAGCT
CGGGCCCCAAATAATGATTTTATTTTGACTGATAGTGACCTGTTCGTTGCAACAAATTGATAAGCAATGC
TTTTTTATAATGCCAACTTTGTACAAAAAAGCAGGCTCCACCATGGTACAAAGTGGTGAAGCTTGCATGC
CTGCAGTGCAGCGTGACCCGGTCGTGCCCCTCTCTAGAGATAATGAGCATTGCATGTCTAAGTTATAAAA
AATTACCACATATTTTTTTTGTCACACTTGTTTGAAGTGCAGTTTATCTATCTTTATACATATATTTAAA
CTTTACTCTACGAATAATATAATCTATAGTACTACAATAATATCAGTGTTTTAGAGAATCATATAAATGA
ACAGTTAGACATGGTCTAAAGGACAATTGAGTATTTTGACAACAGGACTCTACAGTTTTATCTTTTTAGT
GTGCATGTGTTCTCCTTTTTTTTTGCAAATAGCTTCACCTATATAATACTTCATCCATTTTATTAGTACA
TCCATTTAGGGTTTAGGGTTAATGGTTTTTATAGACTAATTTTTTTAGTACATCTATTTTATTCTATTTT
AGCCTCTAAATTAAGAAAACTAAAACTCTATTTTAGTTTTTTTATTTAATAATTTAGATATAAAATAGAA
TAAAATAAAGTGACTAAAAATTAAACAAATACCCTTTAAGAAATTAAAAAAACTAAGGAAACATTTTTCT
TGTTTCGAGTAGATAATGCCAGCCTGTTAAACGCCGTCGACGAGTCTAACGGACACCAACCAGCGAACCA
GCAGCGTCGCGTCGGGCCAAGCGAAGCAGACGGCACGGCATCTCTGTCGCTGCCTCTGGACCCCTCTCGA
GAGTTCCGCTCCACCGTTGGACTTGCTCCGCTGTCGGCATCCAGAAATTGCGTGGCGGAGCGGCAGACGT
GAGCCGGCACGGCAGGCGGCCTCCTCCTCCTCTCACGGCACCGGCAGCTACGGGGGATTCCTTTCCCACC
GCTCCTTCGCTTTCCCTTCCTCGCCCGCCGTAATAAATAGACACCCCCTCCACACCCTCTTTCCCCAACC
TCGTGTTGTTCGGAGCGCACACACACACAACCAGATCTCCCCCAAATCCACCCGTCGGCACCTCCGCTTC
AAGGTACGCCGCTCGTCCTCCCCCCCCCCCCCTCTCTACCTTCTCTAGATCGGCGTTCCGGTCCATGGTT
AGGGCCCGGTAGTTCTACTTCTGTTCATGTTTGTGTTAGATCCGTGTTTGTGTTAGATCCGTGCTGCTAG
CGTTCGTACACGGATGCGACCTGTACGTCAGACACGTTCTGATTGCTAACTTGCCAGTGTTTCTCTTTGG
GGAATCCTGGGATGGCTCTAGCCGTTCCGCAGACGGGATCGATTTCATGATTTTTTTTGTTTCGTTGCAT
AGGGTTTGGTTTGCCCTTTTCCTTTATTTCAATATATGCCGTGCACTTGTTTGTCGGGTCATCTTTTCAT
GCTTTTTTTTGTCTTGGTTGTGATGATGTGGTGTGGTTGGGCGGTCGTTCATTCGTTCTAGATCGGAGTA
GAATACTGTTTCAAACTACCTGGTGTATTTATTAATTTTGGAACTGTATGTGTGTGTCATACATCTTCAT
AGTTACGAGTTTAAGATGGATGGAAATATCGATCTAGGATAGGTATACATGTTGATGTGGGTTTTACTGA
TGCATATACATGATGGCATATGCAGCATCTATTCATATGCTCTAACCTTGAGTACCTATCTATTATAATA
AACAAGTATGTTTTATAATTATTTTGATCTTGATATACTTGGATGATGGCATATGCAGCAGCTATATGTG
GATTTTTTTAGCCCTGCCTTCATACGCTATTTATTTGCTTGGTACTGTTTCTTTTGTCGATGCTCACCCT
GTTGTTTGGTGTTACTTCTGCAGGTCGACTCTAGAGGATCTGGAATTCCCGGGGAGAATCTGGAGCTCTC
GAGATTTCTCACGCGTGCCACCATGGGGCCGAAGAAGAAGAGGAAGGTGGGTAGGGTGTGTCGGATTAGC
AGCCTTCGGTACAGGGGTCCTGGCATTGCCACCATGGACAAGAAGTACTCTATCGGGTTGGATATAGGAA
CGAATAGTGTGGGTTGGGCTGTCATCACTGACGAGTACAAGGTGCCATCGAAGAAATTTAAAGTGCTGGG
CAACACCGACAGGCACTCCATCAAGAAGAACCTAATAGGTGCGTTGCTCTTTGATTCCGGGGAGACAGCC
GAAGCGACCCGCCTCAAGCGCACAGCAAGAAGGCGCTATACGCGTAGAAAGAACAGGATCTGCTACCTAC
AAGAGATCTTTTCCAACGAAATGGCGAAAGTGGATGACTCCTTCTTCCATCGGCTCGAGGAAAGCTTCCT
CGTAGAAGAGGACAAGAAGCACGAACGCCATCCGATATTCGGGAACATTGTCGACGAAGTCGCATACCAC
GAGAAGTATCCTACCATCTATCACCTGAGGAAGAAGCTCGTAGATAGCACTGACAAGGCTGATTTGCGCC
TCATCTATTTGGCCCTGGCCCATATGATTAAGTTCCGTGGGCACTTCCTCATCGAAGGCGACCTTAATCC
GGACAATTCCGATGTTGACAAACTCTTCATCCAACTGGTCCAGACATACAATCAGCTCTTTGAAGAGAAC
CCCATCAACGCGTCAGGAGTTGATGCGAAGGCAATCTTGAGTGCTCGGCTGTCGAAAAGCCGGAGGCTCG
AAAATCTGATAGCCCAACTGCCAGGCGAAAAGAAGAACGGATTGTTTGGCAACCTTATTGCCCTTAGTCT
AGGGCTCACCCCTAACTTCAAGTCTAACTTTGACCTGGCCGAGGATGCCAAGCTCCAACTGTCCAAAGAC
ACGTACGACGACGATCTCGACAATCTGCTTGCCCAAATCGGCGACCAGTATGCGGACCTTTTCCTTGCAG
CGAAGAACTTGTCAGATGCAATCCTCTTGTCCGATATTCTGCGCGTTAACACTGAGATTACCAAGGCTCC
TCTTTCGGCATCCATGATCAAACGGTACGACGAACATCACCAGGATCTCACGCTCCTCAAGGCTCTCGTC
AGACAACAGCTGCCGGAGAAGTACAAAGAGATCTTCTTCGATCAATCAAAGAACGGGTATGCTGGGTACA
TCGACGGTGGCGCGTCACAGGAGGAGTTCTACAAGTTTATCAAGCCCATTCTCGAGAAGATGGATGGCAC
TGAAGAGCTCCTGGTTAAGCTCAATCGCGAGGATCTACTCCGCAAGCAGCGTACCTTCGACAATGGAAGC
ATTCCACACCAAATCCATCTGGGCGAGCTTCACGCCATACTTCGTAGGCAAGAGGACTTTTACCCATTCC
TCAAAGACAACCGGGAGAAAATCGAGAAGATCCTCACATTCAGAATCCCCTACTATGTGGGCCCATTGGC
AAGGGGCAACTCTAGGTTCGCGTGGATGACTAGAAAATCGGAGGAAACGATTACCCCATGGAACTTCGAG
GAGGTGGTGGACAAGGGCGCTTCTGCCCAAAGCTTCATCGAGAGGATGACCAACTTCGACAAGAATCTGC
CAAACGAGAAGGTCCTCCCCAAACATTCCCTACTGTACGAGTACTTCACCGTCTACAACGAGCTGACCAA
GGTCAAGTACGTTACTGAGGGTATGAGGAAACCGGCCTTTCTGTCAGGAGAGCAGAAGAAGGCCATAGTG
GATCTCCTTTTCAAGACCAATCGCAAGGTCACAGTCAAGCAGCTAAAGGAGGACTACTTTAAGAAAATCG
AGTGCTTTGACTCTGTGGAGATAAGCGGCGTTGAGGATCGCTTCAACGCCTCGCTGGGAACGTACCACGA
CTTGCTCAAGATCATTAAGGATAAAGACTTCCTCGATAACGAAGAGAACGAGGACATCTTGGAGGACATC
GTTCTGACGCTTACTCTCTTCGAGGACCGCGAGATGATCGAAGAGAGGCTCAAGACGTATGCGCACCTCT
TTGACGACAAAGTGATGAAGCAGCTGAAGCGCAGGCGCTACACAGGTTGGGGCAGGCTGAGCAGGAAGCT
GATCAATGGCATTCGCGATAAGCAGTCGGGCAAGACCATCCTCGACTTCCTCAAGTCCGATGGGTTCGCA
AACAGGAACTTTATGCAGCTAATCCACGATGACTCCTTGACCTTCAAGGAGGACATTCAGAAGGCTCAGG
TTTCAGGCCAAGGCGATTCGCTCCACGAGCATATCGCGAATTTGGCCGGATCTCCAGCCATCAAGAAGGG
TATACTTCAAACAGTGAAGGTTGTCGATGAGCTGGTCAAAGTGATGGGTAGACATAAGCCCGAGAATATC
GTGATTGAGATGGCTCGGGAGAACCAAACCACACAGAAGGGGCAGAAGAACTCCAGGGAAAGGATGAAGA
GAATCGAAGAAGGCATCAAGGAGCTCGGATCACAAATTCTCAAGGAGCATCCGGTCGAAAACACCCAACT
GCAAAACGAGAAGCTCTACCTCTACTACCTCCAAAACGGACGCGATATGTACGTGGACCAGGAGCTCGAC
ATCAATCGCCTATCTGACTACGATGTCGATCATATAGTACCACAAAGCTTCCTCAAAGACGACTCTATCG
ACAACAAGGTGCTGACCAGGTCCGACAAGAACCGCGGGAAGTCAGACAACGTGCCTTCTGAGGAAGTCGT
CAAGAAGATGAAGAACTACTGGAGGCAACTCCTCAATGCAAAGCTCATTACACAAAGGAAGTTCGACAAC
CTTACCAAGGCGGAGAGAGGCGGCCTCAGTGAGCTAGATAAGGCCGGATTTATCAAGCGCCAACTGGTTG
AGACACGGCAAATCACCAAGCACGTTGCACAGATCCTGGACTCACGCATGAACACAAAATACGATGAGAA
TGACAAGCTAATCCGGGAAGTCAAAGTTATTACTCTGAAATCTAAACTGGTGTCCGACTTTCGGAAGGAC
TTCCAGTTCTATAAGGTCCGTGAGATCAACAACTACCATCACGCCCATGATGCCTATCTCAATGCTGTGG
TTGGCACTGCACTCATCAAGAAATATCCCAAGCTTGAGTCGGAGTTCGTCTACGGTGACTACAAGGTTTA
TGACGTAAGGAAGATGATTGCGAAGAGTGAGCAGGAAATCGGCAAGGCCACCGCCAAGTACTTCTTTTAC
AGCAACATAATGAACTTCTTCAAGACTGAGATCACCCTGGCCAATGGAGAGATCAGAAAACGTCCGCTGA
TAGAGACTAACGGAGAAACTGGTGAGATAGTGTGGGACAAGGGGAGAGACTTTGCTACTGTCCGGAAGGT
GCTAAGCATGCCACAAGTCAACATCGTCAAGAAAACGGAAGTCCAAACCGGCGGCTTCTCGAAAGAGTCA
ATCCTTCCGAAGCGCAATAGCGATAAGCTTATAGCCCGTAAGAAAGACTGGGATCCAAAGAAGTACGGTG
GCTTTGACAGTCCTACAGTGGCGTACTCCGTGCTGGTTGTTGCCAAGGTGGAAAAGGGGAAGTCGAAGAA
GCTGAAGAGCGTAAAGGAGTTGCTCGGGATTACCATTATGGAGCGTTCCAGCTTTGAGAAGAATCCCATT
GATTTCTTGGAGGCGAAAGGATACAAGGAAGTCAAGAAAGATCTCATCATAAAGTTGCCGAAATACAGCT
TGTTCGAGCTGGAGAATGGGAGAAAGAGGATGCTTGCCAGCGCAGGCGAGTTGCAAAAGGGGAACGAGCT
GGCACTCCCATCCAAGTACGTCAACTTCCTGTATCTCGCCTCACACTATGAGAAACTTAAGGGTTCCCCA
GAGGACAATGAGCAAAAGCAGCTGTTTGTGGAGCAACACAAGCACTACCTCGATGAGATCATCGAACAGA
TCAGTGAGTTCTCGAAGAGGGTGATTCTTGCTGACGCTAACCTTGACAAGGTGTTGTCCGCCTACAACAA
GCATCGGGACAAACCCATCCGGGAGCAGGCAGAAAACATCATACACTTGTTCACGTTGACGAACCTTGGC
GCTCCTGCGGCGTTCAAATATTTTGACACGACGATTGATAGGAAGCGCTATACCAGCACCAAAGAAGTAC
TCGATGCCACCCTAATTCACCAGTCTATTACAGGCCTGTACGAAACGAGGATCGACTTGTCGCAACTAGG
AGGAGATGCCTATCCGTATGACGTGCCAGATTACGCCTCCCTTGGGTCTGGTTCCCCTAAGAAGAAGCGG
AAAGTGGAGGATCCCAAGAAGAAGCGCAAAGTCGACGGCGGATCCGGAGCCACGAACTTTTCCCTGCTCA
AGCAAGCTGGTGATGTGGAGGAGAATCCTGGCCCAGCTCCAGGCTCAACGTCCATGGCGAAGGCAGATAA
GAAACCAGCGGAGAAGAAACCGGCAGAGAAAACTCCGGCAGTCGAACCAGCAGCAGCGGCAGAGAAGAAA
CCAAAAGCCGGAAAGAAACTCCCCAAGGAACCAGCCGTCGCCGGAGACAAGAAGAAGAAGAGATCAAAGA
AGAACGTTGAGACATACAAGATCTACATCTTCAAGGTGTTGAAGCAAGTTCATCCAGACATCGGAATCTC
AAGCAAAGCGATGGGAATTATGAACAGTTTCATCAACGATATTTTTGAGAAGCTCGCTGGTGAATCTTCG
AAGCTGGCGAGGTACAACAAGAAGCCGACGATTACTTCCAGGGAGATTCAGACTGCGGTTAGACTTGTGT
TGCCCGGTGAGTTGGCGAAACATGCTGTGTCTGAAGGGACTAAGGCGGTTACGAAGTTTACGAGTTCTGC
TCAGGGCGCCTCTTTCATGGTGTCCAAAGGAGAGGAGCTCTTTACAGGAGTTGTGCCCATTTTGGTCGAG
TTGGATGGCGACGTAAATGGCCACAAGTTCAGCGTGAGAGGCGAAGGTGAAGGTGATGCCACCAATGGCA
AGCTTACCCTCAAGTTCATCTGTACCACTGGGAAACTGCCGGTTCCATGGCCAACGTTGGTCACCACTCT
CACATATGGTGTTCAGTGCTTTTCGAGGTATCCGGACCACATGAAACGCCATGACTTCTTCAAGTCAGCC
ATGCCTGAGGGGTATGTCCAAGAACGCACCATCAGCTTTAAGGACGACGGAACGTACAAGACACGTGCGG
AGGTCAAGTTCGAGGGAGATACACTGGTGAACAGGATCGAACTCAAAGGGATCGACTTCAAAGAGGACGG
CAACATACTGGGGCATAAGCTCGAGTACAACTTCAATTCTCACAACGTCTACATTACTGCCGACAAGCAG
AAGAACGGCATTAAGGCGAACTTCAAAATCCGGCATAATGTGGAGGATGGTAGTGTCCAACTGGCCGACC
ACTACCAGCAGAACACGCCGATAGGCGATGGCCCAGTGCTTCTGCCCGACAATCACTACCTGTCAACCCA
ATCCGTTCTGTCTAAGGACCCTAACGAAAAGAGGGATCACATGGTGCTTCTGGAGTTTGTAACGGCTGCA
GGCATCACTCATGGGATGGATGAGCTCTACAAGTGATAACTGCGGCCGCAGATATCACTAGTGTTCAAAC
ATTTGGCAATAAAGTTTCTTAAGATTGAATCCTGTTGCCGGTCTTGCGATGATTATCATATAATTTCTGT
TGAATTACGTTAAGCATGTAATAATTAACATGTAATGCATGACGTTATTTATGAGATGGGTTTTTATGAT
TAGAGTCCCGCAATTATACATTTAATACGCGATAGAAAACAAAATATAACTAGAATTCGAGCTCGGAGGA
CCAAGCCCGTTATTCTGACAGTTCTGGTGCTCAACACATTTATATTTATCAAGGAGCACATTGTTACTCA
CTGCTAGGAGGGAATCGAACTAGGAATATTGATCAGAGGAACTACGAGAGAGCTGAAGATAACTGCCCTC
TAGCTCTCACTGATCTGGGTCGCATAGTGAGATGCAGCCCACGTGAGTTCAGCAACGGTCTAGCGCTGGG
CTTTTAGGCCCGCATGATCGGGCTTTTGTCGGGTGGTCGACGTGTTCACGATTGGGGAGAGCAACGCAGC
AGTTCCTCTTAGTTTAGTCCCACCTCGCCTGTCCAGCAGAGTTCTGACCGGTTTATAAACTCGCTTGCTG
CATCAGACTTGGGTGTAGCAGATGAGCATGCGTTTTAGAGCTAGAAATAGCAAGTTAAAATAAGGCTAGT
CCGTTATCAACTTGAAAAAGTGGCACCGAGTCGGTGCTTTTTTTCTAGACCCAGCTTTCTTGTACAAAGT
TGGCATTACGCTTTACGAATTCCCATGGGGAGGACCAAGCCCGTTATTCTGACAGTTCTGGTGCTCAACA
CATTTATATTTATCAAGGAGCACATTGTTACTCACTGCTAGGAGGGAATCGAACTAGGAATATTGATCAG
AGGAACTACGAGAGAGCTGAAGATAACTGCCCTCTAGCTCTCACTGATCTGGGTCGCATAGTGAGATGCA
GCCCACGTGAGTTCAGCAACGGTCTAGCGCTGGGCTTTTAGGCCCGCATGATCGGGCTTTTGTCGGGTGG
TCGACGTGTTCACGATTGGGGAGAGCAACGCAGCAGTTCCTCTTAGTTTAGTCCCACCTCGCCTGTCCAG
CAGAGTTCTGACCGGTTTATAAACTCGCTTGCTGCATCAGACTTGCTTGATGAACCGGGAAGCGCGTTTT
AGAGCTAGAAATAGCAAGTTAAAATAAGGCTAGTCCGTTATCAACTTGAAAAAGTGGCACCGAGTCGGTG
CTTTTTTTCTAGACCCAGCTTTCTTGTACAAAGTTGGCATTACGCTCAGAGAATTCGCATGCGGAGGACC
AAGCCCGTTATTCTGACAGTTCTGGTGCTCAACACATTTATATTTATCAAGGAGCACATTGTTACTCACT
GCTAGGAGGGAATCGAACTAGGAATATTGATCAGAGGAACTACGAGAGAGCTGAAGATAACTGCCCTCTA
GCTCTCACTGATCTGGGTCGCATAGTGAGATGCAGCCCACGTGAGTTCAGCAACGGTCTAGCGCTGGGCT
TTTAGGCCCGCATGATCGGGCTTTTGTCGGGTGGTCGACGTGTTCACGATTGGGGAGAGCAACGCAGCAG
TTCCTCTTAGTTTAGTCCCACCTCGCCTGTCCAGCAGAGTTCTGACCGGTTTATAAACTCGCTTGCTGCA
TCAGACTTGGGACGGCACCACCGTGAACCGTTTTAGAGCTAGAAATAGCAAGTTAAAATAAGGCTAGTCC
GTTATCAACTTGAAAAAGTGGCACCGAGTCGGTGCTTTTTTTCTAGACCCAGCTTTCTTGTACAAAGTTG
GCATTACGCTTGTGGAATTCCTCGAGGGAGGACCAAGCCCGTTATTCTGACAGTTCTGGTGCTCAACACA
TTTATATTTATCAAGGAGCACATTGTTACTCACTGCTAGGAGGGAATCGAACTAGGAATATTGATCAGAG
GAACTACGAGAGAGCTGAAGATAACTGCCCTCTAGCTCTCACTGATCTGGGTCGCATAGTGAGATGCAGC
CCACGTGAGTTCAGCAACGGTCTAGCGCTGGGCTTTTAGGCCCGCATGATCGGGCTTTTGTCGGGTGGTC
GACGTGTTCACGATTGGGGAGAGCAACGCAGCAGTTCCTCTTAGTTTAGTCCCACCTCGCCTGTCCAGCA
GAGTTCTGACCGGTTTATAAACTCGCTTGCTGCATCAGACTTGCACGGTGAATTTGGGCCTTTGTTTTAG
AGCTAGAAATAGCAAGTTAAAATAAGGCTAGTCCGTTATCAACTTGAAAAAGTGGCACCGAGTCGGTGCT
TTTTTTCTAGACCCAGCTTTCTTGTACAAAGTTGGCATTACGCTGAGCGAGGATGCACATGTGACCGAGG
GAGGTGTCATCTATGTTACTGCTAGTCGATTTAAATCCTTAATTAACCCTGCAGGCATCTCCAATTCGCC
CTATAGTGAGTCGTATTACACCGGTGAGGATCTAGACCCAGCTTTCTTGTACAAAGTTGGCATTATAAGA
AAGCATTGCTTATCAATTTGTTGCAACGAACAGGTCACTATCAGTCAAAATAAAATCATTATTTGCCATC
CAGCTGCAGCTCTGGCCCGTGTCTCAAAATCTCTGATGTTACATTGCACAAGATAAAAATATATCATCAT
GAACAATAAAACTGTCTGCTTACATAAACAGTAATACAAGGGGTGTTATGAGCCATATTCAACGGGAAAC
GTCGAGGCCGCGATTAAATTCCAACATGGATGCTGATTTATATGGGTATAAATGGGCTCGCGATAATGTC
GGGCAATCAGGTGCGACAATCTATCGCTTGTATGGGAAGCCCGATGCGCCAGAGTTGTTTCTGAAACATG
GCAAAGGTAGCGTTGCCAATGATGTTACAGATGAGATGGTCAGACTAAACTGGCTGACGGAATTTATGCC
TCTTCCGACCATCAAGCATTTTATCCGTACTCCTGGTGATGCATGGTTACTCACCACTGCGATCCCCGGA
AAAACAGCATTCCAGGTATTAGAAGAATATCCTGATTCAGGTGAAAATATTGTTGATGCGCTGGCAGTGT
TCCTGCGCCGGTTGCATTCGATTCCTGTTTGTAATTGTCCTTTTAACAGCGATCGCGTATTTCGTCTCGC
TCAGGCGCAATCACGAATGAATAACGGTTTGGTTGATGCGAGTGATTTTGATGACGAGCGTAATGGCTGG
CCTGTTGAACAAGTCTGGAAAGAAATGCATAAACTTTTGCCATTCTCACCGGATTCAGTCGTCACTCATG
GTGATTTCTCACTTGATAACCTTATTTTTGACGAGGGGAAATTAATAGGTTGTATTGATGTTGGACGAGT
CGGAATCGCAGACCGATACCAGGATCTTGCCATCCTATGGAACTGCCTCGGTGAGTTTTCTCCTTCATTA
CAGAAACGGCTTTTTCAAAAATATGGTATTGATAATCCTGATATGAATAAATTGCAGTTTCATTTGATGC
TCGATGAGTTTTTCTAATCAGAATTGGTTAATTGGTTGTAACATTATTCAGATTGGGCCCCGTTCCACTG
AGCGTCAGACCCCGTAGAAAAGATCAAAGGATCTTCTTGAGATCCTTTTTTTCTGCGCGTAATCTGCTGC
TTGCAAACAAAAAAACCACCGCTACCAGCGGTGGTTTGTTTGCCGGATCAAGAGCTACCAACTCTTTTTC
CGAAGGTAACTGGCTTCAGCAGAGCGCAGATACCAAATACTGTTCTTCTAGTGTAGCCGTAGTTAGGCCA
CCACTTCAAGAACTCTGTAGCACCGCCTACATACCTCGCTCTGCTAATCCTGTTACCAGTGGCTGCTGCC
AGTGGCGATAAGTCGTGTCTTACCGGGTTGGACTCAAGACGATAGTTACCGGATAAGGCGCAGCGGTCGG
GCTGAACGGGGGGTTCGTGCACACAGCCCAGCTTGGAGCGAACGACCTACACCGAACTGAGATACCTACA
GCGTGAGCTATGAGAAAGCGCCACGCTTCCCGAAGGGAGAAAGGCGGACAGGTATCCGGTAAGCGGCAGG
GTCGGAACAGGAGAGCGCACGAGGGAGCTTCCAGGGGGAAACGCCTGGTATCTTTATAGTCCTGTCGGGT
TTCGCCACCTCTGACTTGAGCGTCGATTTTTGTGATGCTCGTCAGGGGGGCGGAGCCTATGGAAAAACGC
CAGCAACGCGGCCTTTTTACGGTTCCTGGCCTTTTGCTGGCCTTTTGCTCACATGTT
Features (pLannotate 1.2.2; 23 found; start..end, strand, type, name):
      1..46      +  rep_origin     RSF ori (fragment): Plasmids containing the RSF 1030 origin of replication can be propagated in E. coli cells that contain additional plasmids with compatible origins.
    103..189     +  terminator     rrnB T1 terminator: Escherichia coli rrnB; transcription terminator T1 from the E. coli rrnB gene
    281..308     +  terminator     rrnB T2 terminator: transcription terminator T2 from the E. coli rrnB gene
    358..457     +  protein_bind   attL1: mutant version of attL; recombination site for the Gateway® LR reaction LR Clonase™
    491..2040    +  promoter       Ubi promoter (fragment): maize polyubiquitin gene promoter
   2258..2280    -  misc_feature   MCS (fragment): pUC18/19 multiple cloning site
   2414..6517    +  CDS            cas9: CAS9_STRP1 - Also known as csn1 From Streptococcus pyogenes serotype M1.
   6704..7138    +  CDS            H2B10_ARATH: Experimental evidence at protein level: Swiss-Prot protein existence level 1. Core component of nucleosome. Nucleosomes wrap and compact DNA into chromatin, limiting DNA accessibility to the cellular machineries which require DNA as a template. Histones thereby play a central role in transcription regulation, DNA repair, DNA replication and chromosomal stability. DNA accessibility is regulated via a complex set of post-translational modifications of histones, also called histone code, and nucleosome remodeling. From Arabidopsis thaliana (Mouse-ear cress).
   7157..7873    +  CDS            oxGFP: oxGFP is a basic (constitutively fluorescent) green fluorescent protein published in 2015, derived from Aequorea victoria.
   7903..8098    +  terminator     NOS terminator (fragment): nopaline synthase terminator and poly(A) signal
   8502..8577    +  misc_RNA       gRNA scaffold: guide RNA scaffold for the Streptococcus pyogenes CRISPR/Cas9 system
   8589..8610    -  protein_bind   attB2 (fragment): mutant version of attB; recombination site for the Gateway® BP reaction BP Clonase™
   9026..9101    +  misc_RNA       gRNA scaffold: guide RNA scaffold for the Streptococcus pyogenes CRISPR/Cas9 system
   9113..9134    -  protein_bind   attB2 (fragment): mutant version of attB; recombination site for the Gateway® BP reaction BP Clonase™
   9550..9625    +  misc_RNA       gRNA scaffold: guide RNA scaffold for the Streptococcus pyogenes CRISPR/Cas9 system
   9637..9658    -  protein_bind   attB2 (fragment): mutant version of attB; recombination site for the Gateway® BP reaction BP Clonase™
  10074..10149   +  misc_RNA       gRNA scaffold: guide RNA scaffold for the Streptococcus pyogenes CRISPR/Cas9 system
  10161..10182   -  protein_bind   attB2 (fragment): mutant version of attB; recombination site for the Gateway® BP reaction BP Clonase™
  10223..10240   +  terminator     NOS terminator (fragment): nopaline synthase terminator and poly(A) signal
  10290..10308   -  promoter       T7 promoter: promoter for bacteriophage T7 RNA polymerase
  10326..10425   -  protein_bind   attL2: mutant version of attL; recombination site for the Gateway® LR reaction LR Clonase™
  10548..11357   +  CDS            KanR: aminoglycoside phosphotransferase; aph(3')-Ia; confers resistance to kanamycin in bacteria or G418 (Geneticin®) in eukaryotes
  11447..12035   +  rep_origin     ori: high-copy-number ColE1/pMB1/pBR322/pUC origin of replication
