[The description below was written by a language model from this plasmid's Addgene catalogue record and pLannotate feature annotations shown in this document.]
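Description:
pENTRY4_ Rac4 is a Gateway entry clone built on the pENTR4 backbone, about 12.1 kb in the sequenced record, that carries a complete CRISPR/Cas9 editing cassette for wheat. It is propagated in E. coli as a high-copy plasmid through a ColE1/pUC-type origin and selected with kanamycin (KanR, aminoglycoside phosphotransferase). rrnB T1 and T2 terminators sit upstream of the cloning region to insulate it from read-through transcription. The payload is flanked by attL1 and attL2 sites, so an LR Clonase reaction can move the whole cassette into an attR-containing destination vector. The stated aim is to generate a binary construct for plant transformation.

Between the att sites, a maize polyubiquitin (Ubi) promoter fragment precedes a Streptococcus pyogenes Cas9 coding sequence, described by the depositor as wheat-optimized. Downstream on the same strand the annotation detects an Arabidopsis histone H2B-like coding sequence, then a GFP variant (oxGFP match) and a NOS terminator fragment. This suggests a nuclear-localized fluorescent marker, in keeping with the insert name "Wheat_live_Cas9", but the record does not say whether it is fused to Cas9 or how it is expressed.

Four tandem sgRNA modules follow, each ending in an S. pyogenes gRNA scaffold with a short attB2-like remnant after it. According to the depositor, each guide is driven by the wheat U6 promoter, although these promoters are not annotated in the feature table. The four guides target the wheat homolog of a rice (O. sativa) susceptibility gene. The plasmid name points to Rac4, but the record does not otherwise define the target.
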