Addgene plasmid #126896: pENTRY4_ Rac4
Purpose: Gateway pENTR-plasmid to generate a binary construct for genome editing of the wheat homolog of a susceptibility gene of O. sativa. Encodes wheat optimized Cas9 and gene specific sgRNA modules.
Depositing lab: Sophien Kamoun. Depositing organization: Sainsbury Laboratory, Norwich.
Backbone
  Vector backbone: pENTR4
  Vector type: CRISPR
Growth in bacteria
  Bacterial resistance: Kanamycin, 50 μg/mL
  Growth temperature: 37°C
  Growth strain: DH5alpha
  Copy number: High Copy
Gene/Insert
  Gene/Insert name: Wheat_live_Cas9
  gRNA/shRNA sequence: GGTGTAGCAGATGAGCATGC, GGACGGCACCACCGTGAACC, CTTGATGAACCGGGAAGCGC, CACGGTGAATTTGGGCCTTT
  Species: Synthetic
  Insert size (bp): 8726
  Cloning method: Restriction Enzyme; 5′ cloning site Unknown (unknown if destroyed)
Terms and licenses: Academic/Nonprofit Terms; Industry Terms: Not Available to Industry
Depositor comments: Encodes gene specific sgRNAs driven by the wheat U6 promoter.
How to cite: pENTRY4_ Rac4 was a gift from Sophien Kamoun (Addgene plasmid # 126896 ; http://n2t.net/addgene:126896 ; RRID:Addgene_126896)
